>Addgene plasmid #163272 | C2K1F0 | addgene full sequence | sequence record 354358 | Addgene NGS Result
TAATACGACTCACTATAGGGGAATTGTGAGCGGATAACAATTCCCCTCTAGAAATAATTTTGTTTAACTT
TAAGAAGGAGATATACATATGGTGGATGCGGTGAAGGCGGACCCGTTTGGTAAAGTCAATGCGATCGATG
TACTGGATCTGGCCAGCCTGGAAGCACGTGCGGAGAAAGTGTTAGGTCGCGGCGAGTTCGGCTACATCAG
CGAAGGTAGCGATGACGGCTATACGATGCACCGCAACACCACCGCCTTTCAGGACGTACATATGTTACCA
CGTGTGTTGCAGGGCGTGGAGAACCCAGATCAGTCAACCACCTTCATGGGCGCCAAACTTGCGTCACCGT
TACTGACTGCTCCAATCGCTAGCAACACTCTTGCCCATCCGAGCGGTGAACTCGGGTTGGCAAAAGGGGC
GAAGGAAGCGGGTATTATGATGAGCCAATCAACATTCGCGAGCAAAACCATTGCGGAGACCGCCGCGGTC
AGCGATGGTGCGCCGTATATGTTCCAACTCTATATGCCGAAGGATTGGGAATACTGCCAGTACCTGTTAG
ATGAGGCGAAACAGGCAGGTGCCCTGGCAATCATTCTGACAGCCGACTCGACCCTGGGCGGCTATCGCGA
AAAGGACGTTATGAACCATTACCATTTAAAAGGCCGCCTTGCCAACCTGGAAGGGTATAATACTGGTCAG
AGTGGAGTAGGGGCCGGTGGGTTATTCAAAGAGTCGATGCAGAAATTGGACTTAGGACTTATCTCGAAGC
TGGCAAGTTACTCCGGTCTGCCGATTATTATCAAAGGGATCCAACATCCGGCCGACGCTGTCGCTGCGAT
TACGGCTGGAGCGGCAGGAATTTACGTGTCGAACCATGGCGGTCGTCAGCTGGATGGTGCCCCAGGTGCG
ATCGAACAGCTGCCGGCGATTGCCGCGGCAGTGGATCATCGTGTGCCTATTATCTTTGATGGCGGAGTTC
AGCGCGGCACACATGTTCTGAAAGCGCTGGCCCTGGGTGCGGACCTGGTTGGGATCGGACGCCCGTTTAG
CTATGGTTTAGCCCTGGGCGGTTGGCAAGGCGTTAAAGATGTCGCTGACCACTTGAAGATGGAGATCAAT
ATCGCGATGCAGCTGACCGGGTGCCAGACCATGGCGGACGTGAAACAAATGAAAGTTAAAACGACCTTCG
CAGCGGCCGCACTCGAGCATCATCACCATCACCACCACCACCACCACTGAGATCCGGCTGCTAACAAAGC
CCGAAAGGAAGCTGAGTTGGCTGCTGCCACCGCTGAGCAATAACTAGCATAACCCCTTGGGGCCTCTAAA
CGGGTCTTGAGGGGTTTTTTGCTGAAAGGAGGAACTATATCCGGATTGGCGAATGGG
[124 nt withheld, positions 1388-1511]
C
[91 nt withheld, positions 1513-1603]
A
[49 nt withheld, positions 1605-1653]
CCTTTGACGTTGGAGTCCACGTTCTTT
[37 nt withheld, positions 1681-1717]
ACCCTATCTCGGTCTATTCTTTTGATTTATAAGGGATTTTGCCGATTTCGGCCTATTGGTTAAAAAATGA
GCTGATTTAACAAAAATTTAACGCGAATTTTAACAAAATATTAACGCTTACAATTTAGGTGGCACTTTTC
GGGGAAATGTGCGCGGAACCCCTATTTGTTTATTTTTCTAAATACATTCAAATATGTATCCGCTCATGAG
ACAATAACCCTGATAAATGCTTCAATAATATTGAAAAAGGAAGAGTATGAGTATTCAACATTTCCGTGTC
GCCCTTATTCCCTTTTTTGCGGCATTTTGCCTTCCTGTTTTTGCTCACCCAGAAACGCTGGTGAAAGTAA
AAGATGCTGAAGATCAGTTGGGTGCACGAGTGGGTTACATCGAACTGGATCTCAACAGCGGTAAGATCCT
TGAGAGTTTTCGCCCCGAAGAACGTTTTCCAATGATGAGCACTTTTAAAGTTCTGCTATGTGGCGCGGTA
TTATCCCGTATTGACGCCGGGCAAGAGCAACTCGGTCGCCGCATACACTATTCTCAGAATGACTTGGTTG
AGTACTCACCAGTCACAGAAAAGCATCTTACGGATGGCATGACAGTAAGAGAATTATGCAGTGCTGCCAT
AACCATGAGTGATAACACTGCGGCCAACTTACTTCTGACAACGATCGGAGGACCGAAGGAGCTAACCGCT
TTTTTGCACAACATGGGGGATCATGTAACTCGCCTTGATCGTTGGGAACCGGAGCTGAATGAAGCCATAC
CAAACGACGAGCGTGACACCACGATGCCTGCAGCAATGGCAACAACGTTGCGCAAACTATTAACTGGCGA
ACTACTTACTCTAGCTTCCCGGCAACAATTAATAGACTGGATGGAGGCGGATAAAGTTGCAGGACCACTT
CTGCGCTCGGCCCTTCCGGCTGGCTGGTTTATTGCTGATAAATCTGGAGCCGGTGAGCGTGGGTCTCGCG
GTATCATTGCAGCACTGGGGCCAGATGGTAAGCCCTCCCGTATCGTAGTTATCTACACGACGGGGAGTCA
GGCAACTATGGATGAACGAAATAGACAGATCGCTGAGATAGGTGCCTCACTGATTAAGCATTGGTAACTG
TCAGACCAAGTTTACTCATATATACTTTAGATTGATTTAAAACTTCATTTTTAATTTAAAAGGATCTAGG
TGAAGATCCTTTTTGATAATCTCATGACCAAAATCCCTTAACGTGAGTTTTCGTTCCACTGAGCGTCAGA
CCCCGTAGAAAAGATCAAAGGATCTTCTTGAGATCCTTTTTTTCTGCGCGTAATCTGCTGCTTGCAAACA
AAAAAACCACCGCTACCAGCGGTGGTTTGTTTGCCGGATCAAGAGCTACCAACTCTTTTTCCGAAGGTAA
CTGGCTTCAGCAGAGCGCAGATACCAAATACTGTCCTTCTAGTGTAGCCGTAGTTAGGCCACCACTTCAA
GAACTCTGTAGCACCGCCTACATACCTCGCTCTGCTAATCCTGTTACCAGTGGCTGCTGCCAGTGGCGAT
AAGTCGTGTCTTACCGGGTTGGACTCAAGACGATAGTTACCGGATAAGGCGCAGCGGTCGGGCTGAACGG
GGGGTTCGTGCACACAGCCCAGCTTGGAGCGAACGACCTACACCGAACTGAGATACCTACAGCGTGAGCT
ATGAGAAAGCGCCACGCTTCCCGAAGGGAGAAAGGCGGACAGGTATCCGGTAAGCGGCAGGGTCGGAACA
GGAGAGCGCACGAGGGAGCTTCCAGGGGGAAACGCCTGGTATCTTTATAGTCCTGTCGGGTTTCGCCACC
TCTGACTTGAGCGTCGATTTTTGTGATGCTCGTCAGGGGGGCGGAGCCTATGGAAAAACGCCAGCAACGC
GGCCTTTTTACGGTTCCTGGCCTTTTGCTGGCCTTTTGCTCACATGTTCTTTCCTGCGTTATCCCCTGAT
TCTGTGGATAACCGTATTACCGCCTTTGAGTGAGCTGATACCGCTCGCCGCAGCCGAACGACCGAGCGCA
GCGAGTCAGTGAGCGAGGAAGCGGAAGAGCGCCTGATGCGGTATTTTCTCCTTACGCATCTGTGCGGTAT
TTCACACCGCAATGGTGCACTCTCAGTACAATCTGCTCTGATGCCGCATAGTTAAGCCAGTATACACTCC
GCTATCGCTACGTGACTGGGTCATGGCTGCGCCCCGACACCCGCCAACACCCGCTGACGCGCCCTGACGG
GCTTGTCTGCTCCCGGCATCCGCTTACAGACAAGCTGTGACCGTCTCCGGGAGCTGCATGTGTCAGAGGT
TTTCACCGTCATCACCGAAACGCGCGAGGCAGCTGCGGTAAAGCTCATCAGCGTGGTCGTGAAGCGATTC
ACAGATGTCTGCCTGTTCATCCGCGTCCAGCTCGTTGAGTTTCTCCAGAAGCGTTAATGTCTGGCTTCTG
ATAAAGCGGGCCATGTTAAGGGCGGTTTTTTCCTGTTTGGTCACTGATGCCTCCGTGTAAGGGGGATTTC
TGTTCATGGGGGTAATGATACCGATGAAACGAGAGAGGATGCTCACGATACGGGTTACTGATGATGAACA
TGCCCGGTTACTGGAACGTTGTGAGGGTAAACAACTGGCGGTATGGATGCGGCGGGACCAGAGAAAAATC
ACTCAGGGTCAATGCCAGCGCTTCGTTAATACAGATGTAGGTGTTCCACAGGGTAGCCAGCAGCATCCTG
CGATGCAGATCCGGAACATAATGGTGCAGGGCGCTGACTTCCGCGTTTCCAGACTTTACGAAACACGGAA
ACCGAAGACCATTCATGTTGTTGCTCAGGTCGCAGACGTTTTGCAGCAGCAGTCGCTTCACGTTCGCTCG
CGTATCGGTGATTCATTCTGCTAACCAGTAAGGCAACCCCGCCAGCCTAGCCGGGTCCTCAACGACAGGA
GCACGATCATGCGCACCCGTGGGGCCGCCATGCCGGCGATAATGGCCTGCTTCTCGCCGAAACGTTTGGT
GGCGGGACCAGTGACGAAGGCTTGAGCGAGGGCGTGCAAGATTCCGAATACCGCAAGCGACAGGCCGATC
ATCGTCGCGCTCCAGCGAAAGCGGTCCTCGCCGAAAATGACCCAGAGCGCTGCCGGCACCTGTCCTACGA
GTTGCATGATAAAGAAGACAGTCATAAGTGCGGCGACGATAGTCATGCCCCGCGCCCACCGGAAGGAGCT
GACTGGGTTGAAGGCTCTCAAGGGCATCGGTCGAGATCCCGGTGCCTAATGAGTGAGCTAACTTACATTA
ATTGCGTTGCGCTCACTGCCCGCTTTCCAGTCGGGAAACCTGTCGTGCCAGCTGCATTAATGAATCGGCC
AACGCGCGGGGAGAGGCGGTTTGCGTATTGGGCGCCAGGGTGGTTTTTCTTTTCACCAGTGAGACGGGCA
ACAGCTGATTGCCCTTCACCGCCTGGCCCTGAGAGAGTTGCAGCAAGCGGTCCACGCTGGTTTGCCCCAG
CAGGCGAAAATCCTGTTTGATGGTGGTTAACGGCGGGATATAACATGAGCTGTCTTCGGTATCGTCGTAT
CCCACTACCGAGATATCCGCACCAACGCGCAGCCCGGACTCGGTAATGGCGCGCATTGCGCCCAGCGCCA
TCTGATCGTTGGCAACCAGCATCGCAGTGGGAACGATGCCCTCATTCAGCATTTGCATGGTTTGTTGAAA
ACCGGACATGGCACTCCAGTCGCCTTCCCGTTCCGCTATCGGCTGAATTTGATTGCGAGTGAGATATTTA
TGCCAGCCAGCCAGACGCAGACGCGCCGAGACAGAACTTAATGGGCCCGCTAACAGCGCGATTTGCTGGT
GACCCAATGCGACCAGATGCTCCACGCCCAGTCGCGTACCGTCTTCATGGGAGAAAATAATACTGTTGAT
GGGTGTCTGGTCAGAGACATCAAGAAATAACGCCGGAACATTAGTGCAGGCAGCTTCCACAGCAATGGCA
TCCTGGTCATCCAGCGGATAGTTAATGATCAGCCCACTGACGCGTTGCGCGAGAAGATTGTGCACCGCCG
CTTTACAGGCTTCGACGCCGCTTCGTTCTACCATCGACACCACCACGCTGGCACCCAGTTGATCGGCGCG
AGATTTAATCGCCGCGACAATTTGCGACGGCGCGTGCAGGGCCAGACTGGAGGTGGCAACGCCAATCAGC
AACGACTGTTTGCCCGCCAGTTGTTGTGCCACGCGGTTGGGAATGTAATTCAGCTCCGCCATCGCCGCTT
CCACTTTTTCCCGCGTTTTCGCAGAAACGTGGCTGGCCTGGTTCACCACGCGGGAAACGGTCTGATAAGA
GACACCGGCATACTCTGCGACATCGTATAACGTTACTGGTTTCACATTCACCACCCTGAATTGACTCTCT
TCCGGGCGCTATCATGCCATACCGCGAAAGGTTTTGCGCCATTCGATGGTGTCCGGGATCTCGACGCTCT
CCCTTATGCGACTCCTGCATTAGGAAGCAGCCCAGTAGTAGGTTGAGGCCGTTGAGCACCGCCGCCGCAA
GGAATGGTGCATGCAAGGAGATGGCGCCCAACAGTCCCCCGGCCACGGGGCCTGCCACCATACCCACGCC
GAAACAAGCGCTCATGAGCCCGAAGTGGCGAGCCCGATCTTCCCCATCGGTGATGTCGGCGATATAGGCG
CCAGCAACCGCACCTGTGGCGCCGGTGATGCCGGCCACGATGCGTCCGGCGTAGAGGATCGAGATCTCGA
TCCCGCGAAAT
Features (pLannotate 1.2.2; 18 found; start..end, strand, type, name):
      1..19      +  promoter       T7 promoter: promoter for bacteriophage T7 RNA polymerase
     20..44      +  protein_bind   lac operator: The lac repressor binds to the lac operator to inhibit transcription in E. coli. This inhibition can be relieved by adding lactose or isopropyl-β-D-thiogalactopyranoside (IPTG). lac repressor encoded by lacI
     59..81      +  RBS            RBS: efficient ribosome binding site from bacteriophage T7 gene 10 (Olins and Rangwala, 1989)
   1214..1237    +  CDS            9xHis (fragment): 9xHis affinity tag
   1247..1296    +  CDS            SET1 (fragment): solubility-enhancement tag derived from T7 phage gene 10B
   1304..1351    +  terminator     T7 terminator: transcription terminator for bacteriophage T7 RNA polymerase
   1388..1816    +  rep_origin     f1 ori (sequence partly withheld): f1 bacteriophage origin of replication; arrow indicates direction of (+) strand synthesis
   1869..1973    +  promoter       AmpR promoter: bla
   1974..2834    +  CDS            AmpR: β-lactamase; bla; confers resistance to ampicillin, carbenicillin, and related antibiotics
   3005..3593    +  rep_origin     ori: high-copy-number ColE1/pMB1/pBR322/pUC origin of replication
   3779..3918    -  misc_feature   bom: basis of mobility region from pBR322
   4020..4211    -  CDS            rop: Rop protein, which maintains plasmids at low copy number; rop
   4228..4608    +  CDS            YPB1_ECOLX: Protein predicted: Swiss-Prot protein existence level 4. From Escherichia coli.
   4680..4971    -  CDS            TcR (fragment): tetracycline efflux protein; tet; confers resistance to tetracycline
   4986..5007    -  protein_bind   CAP binding site: CAP binding activates transcription in the presence of cAMP. E. coli catabolite activator protein
   5020..6102    -  CDS            lacI: lac repressor; lacI; The lac repressor binds to the lac operator to inhibit transcription in E. coli. This inhibition can be relieved by adding lactose or isopropyl-β-D-thiogalactopyranoside (IPTG).
   6103..6180    -  promoter       lacI promoter: lacI
   6188..6467    -  CDS            TcR (fragment): tetracycline efflux protein; tet; confers resistance to tetracycline
