[The description below was written by a language model from this plasmid's Addgene catalogue record and pLannotate feature annotations shown in this document.]
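Description:
C2K1F0 is a bacterial expression plasmid built on the pET21a(+) backbone for inducible production of a Lactobacillus rhamnosus protein, named by its UniProt identifier and annotated as an S-2-hydroxyacid oxidase. The sequenced construct is 6,488 nt. It is maintained in E. coli through a ColE1/pMB1-type origin and selected with ampicillin via the β-lactamase gene and its own promoter. The catalogue lists it as high copy, although the feature table also shows the rop gene and bom region inherited from pBR322, which normally moderate copy number. An f1 origin is present for single-stranded DNA production. Short tetracycline-resistance fragments and a predicted E. coli ORF are non-functional backbone remnants.

Expression is driven by a T7 promoter followed immediately by a lac operator and the strong T7 gene 10 ribosome binding site. The plasmid-borne lacI gene supplies repressor, so transcription stays off until IPTG or lactose is added in a host that provides T7 RNA polymerase. The insert itself was not annotated by the feature caller. It presumably lies in the unannotated interval between the ribosome binding site and a C-terminal polyhistidine tag, which the catalogue lists as 10xHis and the annotation detects as a 9xHis fragment. A T7 terminator closes the unit, and the short "SET1" match just before it is probably a weak hit rather than a deliberate solubility tag. The catalogue also lists an N-terminal T7 tag from the backbone, but the feature table does not show it. The His tag allows metal-affinity purification. The associated study expressed and tested enzymes of the EC 1.1.3.15 class to examine misannotation of their functions.
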