Addgene plasmid #163272: C2K1F0
Purpose: Inducible expression of UniProt identifier C2K1F0
Depositing lab: Martin Engqvist. Depositing organization: Chalmers University of Technology. Publication: Experimental and computational investigation of enzyme functional annotations uncovers misannotation in the EC 1.1.3.15 enzyme class. Rembeza E, Engqvist MKM. PLoS Comput Biol. 2021 Sep 23;17(9):e1009446. doi: 10.1371/journal.pcbi.1009446. eCollection 2021 Sep. PubMed 34555022.
Backbone
  Vector backbone: pET21a(+)
  Vector type: Bacterial Expression
Growth in bacteria
  Bacterial resistance: Ampicillin, 100 μg/mL
  Growth temperature: 37°C
  Growth strain: DH5alpha
  Copy number: High Copy
Gene/Insert
  Gene/Insert name: C2K1F0 (alt name: S-2-hydroxyacid oxidase)
  Species: Lactobacillus rhamnosus
  Promoter: T7
  Tag / fusion protein: T7 (N terminal on backbone); 10xHis (C terminal on backbone)
  Cloning method: Unknown
  Sequencing primers: 5′ T7; 3′ T7-term
Terms and licenses: Academic/Nonprofit Terms; Industry Terms: Not Available to Industry
Depositor comments: Insert name is a UniProt identifier
How to cite: C2K1F0 was a gift from Martin Engqvist (Addgene plasmid # 163272 ; http://n2t.net/addgene:163272 ; RRID:Addgene_163272)
