>Addgene plasmid #163272 | C2K1F0 | depositor partial sequence | sequence record 316418 | insert gene sequence
ATGGTGGATGCGGTGAAGGCGGACCCGTTTGGTAAAGTCAATGCGATCGATGTACTGGATCTGGCCAGCC
TGGAAGCACGTGCGGAGAAAGTGTTAGGTCGCGGCGAGTTCGGCTACATCAGCGAAGGTAGCGATGACGG
CTATACGATGCACCGCAACACCACCGCCTTTCAGGACGTACATATGTTACCACGTGTGTTGCAGGGCGTG
GAGAACCCAGATCAGTCAACCACCTTCATGGGCGCCAAACTTGCGTCACCGTTACTGACTGCTCCAATCG
CTAGCAACACTCTTGCCCATCCGAGCGGTGAACTCGGGTTGGCAAAAGGGGCGAAGGAAGCGGGTATTAT
GATGAGCCAATCAACATTCGCGAGCAAAACCATTGCGGAGACCGCCGCGGTCAGCGATGGTGCGCCGTAT
ATGTTCCAACTCTATATGCCGAAGGATTGGGAATACTGCCAGTACCTGTTAGATGAGGCGAAACAGGCAG
GTGCCCTGGCAATCATTCTGACAGCCGACTCGACCCTGGGCGGCTATCGCGAAAAGGACGTTATGAACCA
TTACCATTTAAAAGGCCGCCTTGCCAACCTGGAAGGGTATAATACTGGTCAGAGTGGAGTAGGGGCCGGT
GGGTTATTCAAAGAGTCGATGCAGAAATTGGACTTAGGACTTATCTCGAAGCTGGCAAGTTACTCCGGTC
TGCCGATTATTATCAAAGGGATCCAACATCCGGCCGACGCTGTCGCTGCGATTACGGCTGGAGCGGCAGG
AATTTACGTGTCGAACCATGGCGGTCGTCAGCTGGATGGTGCCCCAGGTGCGATCGAACAGCTGCCGGCG
ATTGCCGCGGCAGTGGATCATCGTGTGCCTATTATCTTTGATGGCGGAGTTCAGCGCGGCACACATGTTC
TGAAAGCGCTGGCCCTGGGTGCGGACCTGGTTGGGATCGGACGCCCGTTTAGCTATGGTTTAGCCCTGGG
CGGTTGGCAAGGCGTTAAAGATGTCGCTGACCACTTGAAGATGGAGATCAATATCGCGATGCAGCTGACC
GGGTGCCAGACCATGGCGGACGTGAAACAAATGAAAGTTAAAACGACCTTCGCAGCGGCCGCACTCGAGC
ATCATCACCAT
